>Addgene plasmid #168820 | pEntry_MERS-CoV-nsp7 | addgene full sequence | sequence record 479265 | Addgene NGS Result
GAGGCGGTTTGCGTATTGGGCGCTCTTCCGCTTCCTCGCTCACTGACTCGCTGCGCTCGGTCGTTCGGCT
GCGGCGAGCGGTATCAGCTCACTCAAAGGCGGTAATACGGTTATCCACAGAATCAGGGGATAACGCAGGA
AAGAACATGTGAGCAAAAGGCCAGCAAAAGGCCAGGAACCGTAAAAAGGCCGCGTTGCTGGCGTTTTTCC
ATAGGCTCCGCCCCCCTGACGAGCATCACAAAAATCGACGCTCAAGTCAGAGGTGGCGAAACCCGACAGG
ACTATAAAGATACCAGGCGTTTCCCCCTGGAAGCTCCCTCGTGCGCTCTCCTGTTCCGACCCTGCCGCTT
ACCGGATACCTGTCCGCCTTTCTCCCTTCGGGAAGCGTGGCGCTTTCTCATAGCTCACGCTGTAGGTATC
TCAGTTCGGTGTAGGTCGTTCGCTCCAAGCTGGGCTGTGTGCACGAACCCCCCGTTCAGCCCGACCGCTG
CGCCTTATCCGGTAACTATCGTCTTGAGTCCAACCCGGTAAGACACGACTTATCGCCACTGGCAGCAGCC
ACTGGTAACAGGATTAGCAGAGCGAGGTATGTAGGCGGTGCTACAGAGTTCTTGAAGTGGTGGCCTAACT
ACGGCTACACTAGAAGAACAGTATTTGGTATCTGCGCTCTGCTGAAGCCAGTTACCTTCGGAAAAAGAGT
TGGTAGCTCTTGATCCGGCAAACAAACCACCGCTGGTAGCGGTGGTTTTTTTGTTTGCAAGCAGCAGATT
ACGCGCAGAAAAAAAGGATCTCAAGAAGATCCTTTGATCTTTTCTACGGGGTCTGACGCTCAGTGGAACG
ACGCGTAACTCACGTTAAGGGATTTTGGTCATGGGTGGCTCGAGGGTTATTTGCCGACTACCTTGGTGAT
CTCGCCTTTCACGTAGTGGACAAATTCTTCCAACTGATCTGCGCGCGAGGCCAAGCGATCTTCTTCTTGT
CCAAGATAAGCCTGTCTAGCTTCAAGTATGACGGGCTGATACTGGGCCGGCAGGCGCTCCATTGCCCAGT
CGGCAGCGACATCCTTCGGCGCGATTTTGCCGGTTACTGCGCTGTACCAAATGCGGGACAACGTAAGCAC
TACATTTCGCTCATCGCCAGCCCAGTCGGGCGGCGAGTTCCATAGCGTTAAGGTTTCATTTAGCGCCTCA
AATAGATCCTGTTCAGGAACCGGATCAAAGAGTTCCTCCGCCGCTGGACCTACCAAGGCAACGCTATGTT
CTCTTGCTTTTGTCAGCAAGATAGCCAGATCAATGTCGATCGTGGCTGGCTCGAAGATACCTGCAAGAAT
GTCATTGCGCTGCCATTCTCCAAATTGCAGTTCGCGCTTAGCTGGATAACGCCACGGAATGATGTCGTCG
TGCACAACAATGGTGACTTCTACAGCGCGGAGAATCTCGCTCTCTCCAGGGGAAGCCGAAGTTTCCAAAA
GGTCGTTGATCAAAGCTCGCCGCGTTGTTTCATCAAGCCTTACGGTCACCGTAACCAGCAAATCAATATC
ACTGTGTGGCTTCAGGCCGCCATCCACTGCGGAGCCGTACAAATGTACGGCCAGCAACGTCGGTTCGAGA
TGGCGCTCGATGACGCCAACTACCTCTGATAGTTGAGTCGATACTTCGGCGATCACCGCTTCCCTCATAA
TGTTTAACTTTGTTTTAGGGCGACTGCCCTGCTGCGTAACATCGTTGCTGCTCCATAACATCAAACATCG
ACCCACGGCGTAACGCGCTTGCTGCTTGGATGCCCGAGGCATAGACTGTACCCCAAAAAAACAGTCATAA
CAAGCCATGAAAACCGCCACTGCGCCGTTACCACCGCTGCGTTCGGTCAAGGTTCTGGACCAGTTGCGTG
AGCGCATACGCTACTTGCATTACAGCTTACGAACCGAACAGGCTTATGTCCACTGGGTTCGTGCCTTCAT
CCGTTTCCACGGTGTGCGTCACCCGGCAACCTTGGGTAGCAGCGAAGTCGAGGCATTTCTGTCCTGGCTG
GTCTAGAGGAGGCATGATGATATATTTTTATCTTGTGCAATGTAACATCAGAGATTTTGAGACACGGGCC
AGAGCTGCCAGGAAACAGCTATGACCATGTAATACGACTCACTATAGGGGATATCAGCTGGATGGCAAAT
AATGATTTTATTTTGACTGATAGTGACCTGTTCGTTGCAACAAATTGATGAGCAATTATTTTTTATAATG
CCAACTTTGTACAAGAAAGCTGGGCCCATGAGGCCGCGATCGCGTCTTAATTAAGTTGAAGTACGCTAGG
AGTGTCAAAAATATCACTAGCTAACGCATCAAGATCTACATTACCAGAAAAAGTCATTAAAGTAGCAAAG
AGACTTACGAATTTCTCGAAAGCCTCACTGGGGTCTGTTGCTGCCAATATATCATTATGGCATTTAACAC
AGAAAGCCCAGGCCCTACTATTAGCCTCTAAGTGTAACTGTTGGAGCACAGAGAGGAGAACCACAGATGT
GCATTTAAGATCTGTAAGTTTAGAGGATCCCATGGATCCTGGCCTTGACGGCCCTTCTGCTTTTTTGTAC
AAAGTTGGCATTATAAAAAAGCATTGCTCATCAATTTGTTGCAACGAACAGGTCACTATCAGTCAAAATA
AAATCATTATTTGGGGCCCGAGCTTAAGACTGGCCGTCGTTTTACAACGTCGTGACTGGGAAAACATCCA
TGCTAGCGTTAACGCGAGAGTAGGGAACTGCCAGGCATCAAATAAAACGAAAGGCTCAGTCGGAAGACTG
GGCCTTTCGTTTTATCTGTTGTTTGTCGGTGAACGCTCTCCTGAGTAGGACAAATCCGCCGGGAGCGGAT
TTGAACGTTGTGAAGCAACGGCCCGGAGGGTGGCGGGCAGGACGCCCGCCATAAACTGCCAGGCATCAAA
CTAAGCAGAAGGCCATCCTGACGGATGGCCTTTTTGCGTTTCTACAAACTCTTCCTGGCTAGCGGTACGC
GTATTAATTGCGTTGCGCTCACTGCCCGCTTTCCAGTCGGGAAACCTGTCGTGCCAGCTGCATTAATGAA
TCGGCCAACGCGCGGGGA
Features (pLannotate 1.2.2; 11 found; start..end, strand, type, name):
    206..794     -  rep_origin     ori: high-copy-number ColE1/pMB1/pBR322/pUC origin of replication
    887..1678    -  CDS            SmR: aminoglycoside adenylyltransferase (Murphy, 1985); aadA; confers resistance to spectinomycin and streptomycin
   1685..1741    -  CDS            GmR (fragment): gentamycin acetyltransferase; aacC1; confers resistance to gentamycin
   1917..1940    -  promoter       Pc promoter (fragment): intI1 (promoter lies within the coding sequence); class 1 integron promoter
   2130..2148    +  promoter       T7 promoter: promoter for bacteriophage T7 RNA polymerase
   2166..2264    +  protein_bind   attL2: mutant version of attL; recombination site for the Gateway® LR reaction LR Clonase™
   2577..2673    -  protein_bind   attL1: mutant version of attL; recombination site for the Gateway® LR reaction LR Clonase™
   2689..2725    +  CDS            lacZα (fragment): LacZα fragment of β-galactosidase; lacZ fragment
   2772..2815    -  terminator     rrnB T1 terminator: Escherichia coli rrnB; transcription terminator T1 from the E. coli rrnB gene
   2947..2974    +  terminator     rrnB T2 terminator: transcription terminator T2 from the E. coli rrnB gene
   3029..23      -  CDS            lacI (fragment) (across the origin): lac repressor; lacI; The lac repressor binds to the lac operator to inhibit transcription in E. coli. This inhibition can be relieved by adding lactose or isopropyl-β-D-thiogalactopyranoside (IPTG).
