>Addgene plasmid #168820 | pEntry_MERS-CoV-nsp7 | analyzer sequence | sequence record 327203
CTACCAGCGGTGGTTTGTTTGCCGGATCAAGAGCTACCAACTCTTTTTCCGAAGGTAACTGGCTTCAGCA
GAGCGCAGATACCAAATACTGTCCTTCTAGTGTAGCCGTAGTTAGGCCACCACTTCAAGAACTCTGTAGC
ACCGCCTACATACCTCGCTCTGCTAATCCTGTTACCAGTGGCTGCTGCCAGTGGCGATAAGTCGTGTCTT
ACCGGGTTGGACTCAAGACGATAGTTACCGGATAAGGCGCAGCGGTCGGGCTGAACGGGGGGTTCGTGCA
CACAGCCCAGCTTGGAGCGAACGACCTACACCGAACTGAGATACCTACAGCGTGAGCATTGAGAAAGCGC
CACGCTTCCCGAAGGGAGAAAGGCGGACAGGTATCCGGTAAGCGGCAGGGTCGGAACAGGAGAGCGCACG
AGGGAGCTTCCAGGGGGAAACGCCTGGTATCTTTATAGTCCTGTCGGGTTTCGCCACCTCTGACTTGAGC
GTCGATTTTTGTGATGCTCGTCAGGGGGGCGGAGCCTATGGAAAAACGCCAGCAACGCGGCCTTTTTACG
GTTCCTGGCCTTTTGCTGGCCTTTTGCTCACATGTTCTTTCCTGCGTTATCCCCTGATTCTGTGGATAAC
CGTATTACCGCCTTTGAGTGAGCTGATACCGCTCGCCGCAGCCGAACGACCGAGCGCAGCGAGTCAGTGA
GCGAGGAAGCGGAAGAGCGCCCAATACGCAAACCGCCTCTCCCCGCGCGTTGGCCGATTCATTAATGCAG
CTGGCACGACAGGTTTCCCGACTGGAAAGCGGGCAGTGAGCGCAACGCAATTAATACGCGTACCGCTAGC
CAGGAAGAGTTTGTAGAAACGCAAAAAGGCCATCCGTCAGGATGGCCTTCTGCTTAGTTTGATGCCTGGC
AGTTTATGGCGGGCGTCCTGCCCGCCACCCTCCGGGCCGTTGCTTCACAACGTTCAAATCCGCTCCCGGC
GGATTTGTCCTACTCAGGAGAGCGTTCACCGACAAACAACAGATAAAACGAAAGGCCCAGTCTTCCGACT
GAGCCTTTCGTTTTATTTGATGCCTGGCAGTTCCCTACTCTCGCGTTAACGCTAGCATGGATGTTTTCCC
AGTCACGACGTTGTAAAACGACGGCCAGTCTTAAGCTCGGGCCCCAAATAATGATTTTATTTTGACTGAT
AGTGACCTGTTCGTTGCAACAAATTGATGAGCAATGCTTTTTTATAATGCCAACTTTGTACAAAAAAGCA
GAAGGGCCGTCAAGGCCAGGATCCATGGGATCCTCTAAACTTACAGATCTTAAATGCACATCTGTGGTTC
TCCTCTCTGTGCTCCAACAGTTACACTTAGAGGCTAATAGTAGGGCCTGGGCTTTCTGTGTTAAATGCCA
TAATGATATATTGGCAGCAACAGACCCCAGTGAGGCTTTCGAGAAATTCGTAAGTCTCTTTGCTACTTTA
ATGACTTTTTCTGGTAATGTAGATCTTGATGCGTTAGCTAGTGATATTTTTGACACTCCTAGCGTACTTC
AACTTAATTAAGACGCGATCGCGGCCTCATGGGCCCAGCTTTCTTGTACAAAGTTGGCATTATAAAAAAT
AATTGCTCATCAATTTGTTGCAACGAACAGGTCACTATCAGTCAAAATAAAATCATTATTTGCCATCCAG
CTGATATCCCCTATAGTGAGTCGTATTACATGGTCATAGCTGTTTCCTGGCAGCTCTGGCCCGTGTCTCA
AAATCTCTGATGTTACATTGCACAAGATAAAAATATATCATCATGCCTCCTCTAGACCAGCCAGGACAGA
AATGCCTCGACTTCGCTGCTGCCCAAGGTTGCCGGGTGACGCACACCGTGGAAACGGATGAAGGCACGAA
CCCAGTGGACATAAGCCTGTTCGGTTCGTAAGCTGTAATGCAAGTAGCGTATGCGCTCACGCAACTGGTC
CAGAACCTTGACCGAACGCAGCGGTGGTAACGGCGCAGTGGCGGTTTTCATGGCTTGTTATGACTGTTTT
TTTGGGGTACAGTCTATGCCTCGGGCATCCAAGCAGCAAGCGCGTTACGCCGTGGGTCGATGTTTGATGT
TATGGAGCAGCAACGATGTTACGCAGCAGGGCAGTCGCCCTAAAACAAAGTTAAACATCATGAGGGAAGC
GGTGATCGCCGAAGTATCGACTCAACTATCAGAGGTAGTTGGCGTCATCGAGCGCCATCTCGAACCGACG
TTGCTGGCCGTACATTTGTACGGCTCCGCAGTGGATGGCGGCCTGAAGCCACACAGTGATATTGATTTGC
TGGTTACGGTGACCGTAAGGCTTGATGAAACAACGCGGCGAGCTTTGATCAACGACCTTTTGGAAACTTC
GGCTTCCCCTGGAGAGAGCGAGATTCTCCGCGCTGTAGAAGTCACCATTGTTGTGCACGACGACATCATT
CCGTGGCGTTATCCAGCTAAGCGCGAACTGCAATTTGGAGAATGGCAGCGCAATGACATTCTTGCAGGTA
TCTTCGAGCCAGCCACGATCGACATTGATCTGGCTATCTTGCTGACAAAAGCAAGAGAACATAGCGTTGC
CTTGGTAGGTCCAGCGGCGGAGGAACTCTTTGATCCGGTTCCTGAACAGGATCTATTTGAGGCGCTAAAT
GAAACCTTAACGCTATGGAACTCGCCGCCCGACTGGGCTGGCGATGAGCGAAATGTAGTGCTTACGTTGT
CCCGCATTTGGTACAGCGCAGTAACCGGCAAAATCGCGCCGAAGGATGTCGCTGCCGACTGGGCAATGGA
GCGCCTGCCGGCCCAGTATCAGCCCGTCATACTTGAAGCTAGACAGGCTTATCTTGGACAAGAAGAAGAT
CGCTTGGCCTCGCGCGCAGATCAGTTGGAAGAATTTGTCCACTACGTGAAAGGCGAGATCACCAAGGTAG
TCGGCAAATAACCCTCGAGCCACCCATGACCAAAATCCCTTAACGTGAGTTACGCGTCGTTCCACTGAGC
GTCAGACCCCGTAGAAAAGATCAAAGGATCTTCTTGAGATCCTTTTTTTCTGCGCGTAATCTGCTGCTTG
CAAACAAAAAAACCACCG
Features (pLannotate 1.2.2; 11 found; start..end, strand, type, name):
    717..809     +  CDS            lacI (fragment): lac repressor; lacI; The lac repressor binds to the lac operator to inhibit transcription in E. coli. This inhibition can be relieved by adding lactose or isopropyl-β-D-thiogalactopyranoside (IPTG).
    864..891     -  terminator     rrnB T2 terminator: transcription terminator T2 from the E. coli rrnB gene
   1023..1066    +  terminator     rrnB T1 terminator: Escherichia coli rrnB; transcription terminator T1 from the E. coli rrnB gene
   1113..1149    -  CDS            lacZα (fragment): LacZα fragment of β-galactosidase; lacZ fragment
   1165..1261    +  protein_bind   attL1: mutant version of attL; recombination site for the Gateway® LR reaction LR Clonase™
   1574..1672    -  protein_bind   attL2: mutant version of attL; recombination site for the Gateway® LR reaction LR Clonase™
   1690..1708    -  promoter       T7 promoter: promoter for bacteriophage T7 RNA polymerase
   1898..1921    +  promoter       Pc promoter (fragment): intI1 (promoter lies within the coding sequence); class 1 integron promoter
   2097..2153    +  CDS            GmR (fragment): gentamycin acetyltransferase; aacC1; confers resistance to gentamycin
   2160..2951    +  CDS            SmR: aminoglycoside adenylyltransferase (Murphy, 1985); aadA; confers resistance to spectinomycin and streptomycin
   3044..534     +  rep_origin     ori (across the origin): high-copy-number ColE1/pMB1/pBR322/pUC origin of replication
