[The description below was written by a language model from this plasmid's Addgene catalogue record and pLannotate feature annotations shown in this document.]
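Description:
pEntry_MERS-CoV-nsp7 is a Gateway-compatible Entry clone built on the pENTR223.1 backbone (SfiI-cloning variant) that carries the coding sequence for non-structural protein 7 (nsp7) of MERS coronavirus, a mature cleavage product of the orf1ab polyprotein. It is a small, roughly 3.1 kb bacterial plasmid that replicates from a high-copy ColE1/pUC-type origin and is selected with spectinomycin through the aadA (SmR) aminoglycoside adenylyltransferase gene. Short annotated fragments of a gentamicin-resistance gene and a class 1 integron Pc promoter sit upstream of that marker, and small lacI and lacZα remnants are also annotated; these are partial matches rather than functional genes.

The 249 bp synthesized insert was cloned directionally between two SfiI sites and lies in the unannotated interval between the attL1 and attL2 recombination sites. These sites allow an LR Clonase reaction to move the ORF into any attR-containing Destination vector. According to the depositor's notes, the 5′ linker supplies an ATG start codon flanked by BamHI sites and the 3′ linker supplies a TAA stop codon between PacI and AsiSI sites. This arrangement gives a polyprotein-derived ORF its own start and stop codons, and presumably allows them to be excised where terminal fusions are wanted. The rrnB T1 and T2 terminators lie outside attL1 and shield the cassette from read-through transcription. A T7 promoter lies beyond attL2 and points toward the insert from its 3′ side. The vector contains no eukaryotic expression elements, so it serves as a shuttle and archive clone rather than an expression construct.

The two feature tables describe the same 3,098 nt sequence in opposite orientations and with different start points. The plasmid belongs to a collection of human coronavirus protein-coding Entry clones intended for flexible transfer into downstream expression or interaction-assay vectors.
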