Addgene plasmid #168820: pEntry_MERS-CoV-nsp7
Purpose: Gateway-compatible Entry vector
Depositing lab: Pascal Falter-Braun. Depositing organization: Helmholtz Munich. Publication: A resource of human coronavirus protein-coding sequences in a flexible, multipurpose Gateway Entry clone collection. Weller B, Lin CW, Pogoutse O, Sauer M, Marin-de la Rosa N, Strobel A, Young V, Knapp JJ, Rayhan A, Falter C, Kim DK, Roth FP, Falter-Braun P. G3 (Bethesda). 2023 Jul 5;13(7):jkad105. doi: 10.1093/g3journal/jkad105. PubMed 37267226.
Backbone
  Vector backbone: pENTR223.1*SfiI
  Backbone size w/o insert (bp): 2800
  Vector type: Gateway-compatible Entry vector
Growth in bacteria
  Bacterial resistance: Spectinomycin, 50 μg/mL
  Growth temperature: 37°C
  Growth strain: DH5alpha
  Copy number: High Copy
Gene/Insert
  Gene/Insert name: MERS-CoV-nsp7 (alt name: nsp7)
  Species: Other
  Insert size (bp): 249
  Entrez Gene: orf1ab (a.k.a. G128_gp01)
  Cloning method: Restriction Enzyme; 5′ cloning site SfiI (unknown if destroyed); 3′ cloning site SfiI (unknown if destroyed)
  Sequencing primers: 5′ M13 uni (-21); 3′ M13 rev (-29)
Resource information
  A portion of this plasmid was derived from a plasmid made by: Synthesized by Twist Bioscience
Terms and licenses: Academic/Nonprofit Terms; Industry Terms: Not Available to Industry
Depositor comments: 5'-linker: SfiI-BamHI-ATG-BamHI (GGCCGTCAaggccaggatccatgggatcc), 3'-linker: PacI-TAA-AsiSI-SfiI (cttaatTAAgacgcgatcgcggcctcatGGGCC).
How to cite: pEntry_MERS-CoV-nsp7 was a gift from Pascal Falter-Braun (Addgene plasmid # 168820 ; http://n2t.net/addgene:168820 ; RRID:Addgene_168820)
