>Addgene plasmid #168820 | pEntry_MERS-CoV-nsp7 | depositor partial sequence | sequence record 327204 | gene-specific Insert sequence
TCTAAACTTACAGATCTTAAATGCACATCTGTGGTTCTCCTCTCTGTGCTCCAACAGTTACACTTAGAGG
CTAATAGTAGGGCCTGGGCTTTCTGTGTTAAATGCCATAATGATATATTGGCAGCAACAGACCCCAGTGA
GGCTTTCGAGAAATTCGTAAGTCTCTTTGCTACTTTAATGACTTTTTCTGGTAATGTAGATCTTGATGCG
TTAGCTAGTGATATTTTTGACACTCCTAGCGTACTTCAA
